Addgene plasmid #178338: pAAV.GFAP.iGluSnFR3.v857.GPI
Purpose: Fluorescent reporter for glutamate, third generation, variant 857 in GPI backbone. iGluSnFR3.v857.GPI
Depositing lab: Kaspar Podgorski. Depositing organization: HHMI, Janelia Research Campus. Publication: Glutamate indicators with improved activation kinetics and localization for imaging synaptic transmission. Aggarwal A, Liu R, Chen Y, Ralowicz AJ, Bergerson SJ, Tomaska F, Mohar B, Hanson TL, Hasseman JP, Reep D, Tsegaye G, Yao P, Ji X, Kloos M, Walpita D, Patel R, Mohr MA, Tillberg PW, Looger LL, Marvin JS, Hoppa MB, Konnerth A, Kleinfeld D, Schreiter ER, Podgorski K. Nat Methods. 2023 May 4. doi: 10.1038/s41592-023-01863-6. PubMed 37142767.
Backbone
  Vector backbone: pAAV GFAP
  Backbone size w/o insert (bp): 4836
  Total vector size (bp): 6624
  Vector type: Mammalian Expression, Mouse Targeting, AAV, Cre/Lox, Synthetic Biology
Growth in bacteria
  Bacterial resistance: Ampicillin, 100 μg/mL
  Growth temperature: 30°C
  Growth strain: NEB Stable
  Growth instructions: <8 hours
  Copy number: High Copy
Gene/Insert
  Gene/Insert name: pAAV GFAP iGluSnFR3 v857.GPI (alt names: iGluSnFR3 v857.GPI; iGluSnFR3 556dot857.GPI; v857.GPI)
  Species: M. musculus (mouse), R. norvegicus (rat), Synthetic
  Insert size (bp): 1788
  Tag / fusion protein: IgK-chain (N terminal on insert); Myc epi tag (C terminal on insert); GPI Anchor (C terminal on insert)
Terms and licenses: Academic/Nonprofit Terms; Industry Terms: Not Available to Industry
How to cite: pAAV.GFAP.iGluSnFR3.v857.GPI was a gift from Kaspar Podgorski (Addgene plasmid # 178338 ; http://n2t.net/addgene:178338 ; RRID:Addgene_178338)
