[The description below was written by a language model from this plasmid's Addgene catalogue record and pLannotate feature annotations shown in this document.]
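Description:
pAAV.GFAP.iGluSnFR3.v857.GPI is an AAV transfer plasmid for expressing a third-generation genetically encoded glutamate sensor in mammalian cells. It is built on a pAAV GFAP backbone, and the name implies a GFAP promoter, commonly used to direct expression to astrocytes. The feature table does not annotate a promoter, however, leaving an unannotated gap between the left ITR and the start of the coding sequence where one would sit. The plasmid is propagated in E. coli through a high-copy ColE1/pUC-type origin with ampicillin selection (AmpR with its bla promoter), and it also carries an f1 phage origin. Two AAV2 inverted terminal repeats, one annotated only as a fragment, flank the expression cassette and allow it to be packaged into recombinant AAV particles.

The payload is iGluSnFR3 variant 857. An Igκ leader peptide directs the protein into the secretory pathway. It is followed by the E. coli glutamate/aspartate-binding protein GltI, split into two fragments around a GFP-derived fluorescent domain (annotated as cEGFP), so that glutamate binding changes fluorescence. The catalogue lists a C-terminal Myc epitope tag and a GPI anchor. The anchor probably corresponds to the short COBL9-like segment annotated at the C terminus, and it tethers the sensor to the outer face of the plasma membrane for detecting extracellular glutamate. A WPRE and an SV40 polyadenylation signal follow the coding sequence to enhance transcript stability and processing. Although the vector type includes Cre/Lox, no lox sites are annotated. The sequenced record (6,260 nt) is also shorter than the listed total size (6,624 bp). The construct is intended for imaging glutamate signalling and synaptic transmission.
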