Features (pLannotate 1.2.2; 16 found; start..end, strand, type, name):
     44..472     -  rep_origin     f1 ori (sequence partly withheld): f1 bacteriophage origin of replication; arrow indicates direction of (+) strand synthesis
    477..546     -  CDS            lacZα (fragment): LacZα fragment of β-galactosidase; lacZ fragment
    541..673     -  repeat_region  AAV2 ITR (fragment): inverted terminal repeat of adeno-associated virus serotype 2 inverted
   1444..1506    +  sig_peptide    Igκ leader: leader sequence from mouse immunoglobulin κ light chain
   1504..2259    +  CDS            gltI (fragment): GLTI_ECOLI - Also known as ybeJ, yzzK. Experimental evidence at protein level: Swiss-Prot protein existence level 1. Part of the ABC transporter complex GltIJKL involved in glutamate and aspartate uptake. Binds to both glutamate and aspartate. From Escherichia coli (strain K12).
   2275..2991    +  CDS            cEGFP: cEGFP is a basic (constitutively fluorescent) green fluorescent protein published in 2008, derived from Aequorea victoria.
   3004..3072    +  CDS            gltI (fragment): GLTI_ECOLI - Also known as ybeJ, yzzK. Experimental evidence at protein level: Swiss-Prot protein existence level 1. Part of the ABC transporter complex GltIJKL involved in glutamate and aspartate uptake. Binds to both glutamate and aspartate. From Escherichia coli (strain K12).
   3139..3234    +  CDS            COBL9 (fragment): COBL9_ARATH - Experimental evidence at transcript level: Swiss-Prot protein existence level 2. From Arabidopsis thaliana (Mouse-ear cress).
   3262..3850    +  misc_feature   WPRE: woodchuck hepatitis virus posttranscriptional regulatory element
   3878..3999    -  polyA_signal   SV40 poly(A) signal: SV40 polyadenylation signal
   4022..4090    -  CDS            large T antigen (fragment): large T antigen from SV40 (simian virus 40)
   4161..4294    +  repeat_region  AAV2 ITR: inverted terminal repeat of adeno-associated virus serotype 2 inverted
   4288..4344    -  CDS            lacI (fragment): lac repressor; lacI; The lac repressor binds to the lac operator to inhibit transcription in E. coli. This inhibition can be relieved by adding lactose or isopropyl-β-D-thiogalactopyranoside (IPTG).
   4527..5115    -  rep_origin     ori: high-copy-number ColE1/pMB1/pBR322/pUC origin of replication
   5286..6146    -  CDS            AmpR: β-lactamase; bla; confers resistance to ampicillin, carbenicillin, and related antibiotics
   6147..6251    -  promoter       AmpR promoter: bla
>Addgene plasmid #178338 | pAAV.GFAP.iGluSnFR3.v857.GPI | addgene full sequence | sequence record 361534 | Addgene NGS Result
CCGAAAAGTGCCACCTAAATTGTAAGCGTTAATATTTTGTTAAAATTCGCGTTAAATTTTTGTTAAATCA
GCTCATTTTTTAACCAATAGGCCGAAATCGGCAAAATCCCTTATAAATCAAAAGAATAGACCGAGATAGG
GT
[37 nt withheld, positions 143-179]
AAAGAACGTGGACTCCAACGTCAAAGG
[49 nt withheld, positions 207-255]
T
[91 nt withheld, positions 257-347]
G
[124 nt withheld, positions 349-472]
CCCATTCGCCATTCAGGCTGCGCAACTGTTGGGAAGGGCGATCGGTGCGGGCCTCTTCGCTATTACGCCA
GCTGCGCGCTCGCTCGCTCACTGAGGCCGCCCGGGCAAAGCCCGGGCGTCGGGCGACCTTTGGTCGCCCG
GCCTCAGTGAGCGAGCGAGCGCGCAGAGAGGGAGTGGCCAACTCCATCACTAGGGGTTCCTTGTAGTTAA
TGATTAACCCGCCATGCTACTTATCTACGTAGCCATGCTCTAGGAAGATCGTAGGTTAATTAATAACATA
TCCTGGTGTGGAGTAGGGGACGCTGCTCTGACAGAGGCTCGGGGGCCTGAGCTGGCTCTGTGAGCTGGGG
AGGAGGCAGACAGCCAGGCCTTTGTCTGCAAGCAGACCTGGCAGCATTGGGCTGGCCGCCCCCCAGGGCC
TCCTCTTCATGCCCAGTGAATGACTCACCTTGGCACAGACACAATGTTCGGGGTGGGCACAGTGCCTGCT
TCCCGCCGCACCCCAGCCCCCCTCAAATGCCTTCCGAGAAGCCCATTGAGCAGGGGGCTTGCATTGCACC
CCAGCCTGACAGCCTGGCATCTTGGGATAAAAGCAGCACAGCCCCCTAGGGGCTGCCCTTGCTGTGTGGC
GCCACCGGCGGTGGAGAACAAGGCTCTATTCAGCCTGTGCCCAGGAAAGGGGATCAGGGGATGCCCAGGC
ATGGACAGTGGGTGGCAGGGGGGGAGAGGAGGGCTGTCTGCTTCCCAGAAGTCCAAGGACACAAATGGGT
GAGGGGAGAGCTCTCCCCATAGCTGGGCTGCGGCCCAACCCCACCCCCTCAGGCTATGCCAGGGGGTGTT
GCCAGGGGCACCCGGGCATCGCCAGTCTAGCCCACTCCTTCATAAAGCCCTCGCATCCCAGGAGCGAGCA
GAGCCAGAGCAGGTTGGAGAGGAGACGCATCACCTCCGCTGCTCGCGGGGATCCCGCCACCATGGAGACA
GACACACTCCTGCTATGGGTACTGCTGCTCTGGGTTCCAGGTTCCACTGGTGACAGATCTGGGTCCGCCG
CCGGAAGTACTCTTGATAAGATCGCTAAAAATGGTGTAATTGTTGTCGGCCACCGAGACTCTTCTGTGCC
ATTCAGCTATTATGATTCTCAACACAAAGTGGTGGGCTATTCACAAGAGTATTCTAACGCCATTGTTGAA
GCAGTTAAGAAGAAGTTGAATAAACCAGACCTTCAAGTAAAACTCATTCCTATAACATCCCAAAACCGCA
TACCTCTCTTGCAAAACGGCACTTACGATTTCGAGTGTGGGAGCACTACTAATAATGTCGAACGCCAGAA
ACAAGCCGCATTCTCCGACACCATCTTCGTGGTGGGCACTCGACTGTTGACAAAGAAAGGCGGTGATATT
AAGGATTTCGCAAATCTGAAGGATAAGGCAGTCGTGGTCACCAGCGGGACCACCTCAGAAGTACTCCTTA
ATAAACTCAATGAAGAACAAAAGATGAATATGCGAATCATCTCTGCTAAGGACCACGGTGACTCTTTTCG
CACATTGGAAAGTGGGCGCGCCGTAGCATTTATGATGGACGACTCTCTGCTCGCTGGCGAGCGCGCCAAA
GCCAAAAAACCAGACGACTGGGAAATTGTAGGTAAACCTCAAAGCCAAGAGGCATATGGCTGCATGTTGA
GAAAAGATGACCCCCAATTCAAGAAACTGATGGACGACACTATAGCTCAGGTCCAGACTTCAGGGGAAGC
TGAGAAGTGGTTTGATAAATGGTTCAAGAACCCAATCTTGGTAAATCATACCGTTTATATTACCGCTGAC
AAACAAAAGAATGGGATAAAGGCAAATTTCAAGATTCACCATAACGTAGAGGATGGAAGCGTGCAGTTGG
CAGACCATTATCAACAGAATACCCCTATTGGCGACGGACCCGTGCTCCTCCCTGACAACCACTACTTGTC
CTATCAAAGTGTTCTCTCAAAGGACCCCAATGAGAAGCGAGACCACATGGTACTTCTCGAATTCGTTACC
GCCACCGGGAATTCACTTGGCATGGATGAATTGTATAAGGGGGGTACTGGCGGCAGCATGTCCAAGGGTG
AGGAGCTTTTTACCGGAGTAGTACCAATTCTCGTTGAACTTGACGGAGACGTCAACGGGCACAAGTTTAG
CGTACGAGGTGAGGGGGAGGGTGATGCAACCAACGGTAAACTTACTCTCAAATTCATATGCACTACCGGA
AAGCTGCCAGTACCTTGGCCAACACTGGTCACTACCCTCTCCTATGGCGTTCAATGTTTTGCTCGATACC
CTGACCACATGAAACAGCATGACTTCTTTAAATCAGCCATGCCTGAAGGGTATGTCCAGGAGCGGACTAT
ATCATTTAAAGACGATGGAACCTATAAGACTCGGGCTGAAGTGAAGCTCGAGGGTGACACATTGGTTAAT
CGGATCGAGCTTAAGGGCATAGATTTTAAAGAAGATGGTAATATTCTTGGCCACAAATTGGAGTACAATT
TTAATAATCCTTTGAACATGAACTTTGAGCTCTCCGATGAAATGAAGGCACTCTTTAAAGAGCCAAACGA
CAAAGCTCTGAAACTGCAGGTCGACGAACAAAAACTCATCTCAGAAGAGGATCTGTCAGATAACGACTAC
GGTAAAGATGGGTTGGCTGGGGCTTCAGGAGGCAGACGAAATGGCGCTATAACTGTGCTCAGTTTCATAA
CGTTCTACGTGGCAGCATTTATGGTATTGTTGTAGAAGCTTTTCGAATTAGCTTATCATAATCAACCTCT
GGATTACAAAATTTGTGAAAGATTGACTGGTATTCTTAACTATGTTGCTCCTTTTACGCTATGTGGATAC
GCTGCTTTAATGCCTTTGTATCATGCTATTGCTTCCCGTATGGCTTTCATTTTCTCCTCCTTGTATAAAT
CCTGGTTGCTGTCTCTTTATGAGGAGTTGTGGCCCGTTGTCAGGCAACGTGGCGTGGTGTGCACTGTGTT
TGCTGACGCAACCCCCACTGGTTGGGGCATTGCCACCACCTGTCAGCTCCTTTCCGGGACTTTCGCTTTC
CCCCTCCCTATTGCCACGGCGGAACTCATCGCCGCCTGCCTTGCCCGCTGCTGGACAGGGGCTCGGCTGT
TGGGCACTGACAATTCCGTGGTGTTGTCGGGGAAATCATCGTCCTTTCCTTGGCTGCTCGCCTGTGTTGC
CACCTGGATTCTGCGCGGGACGTCCTTCTGCTACGTCCCTTCGGCCCTCAATCCAGCGGACCTTCCTTCC
CGCGGCCTGCTGCCGGCTCTGCGGCCTCTTCCGCGTCTTCGCCTTCGCCCTCAGACGAGTCGGATCTCCC
TTTGGGCCGCCTCCCCGCATCGGAGGCCGCTTCGAGCAGACATGATAAGATACATTGATGAGTTTGGACA
AACCACAACTAGAATGCAGTGAAAAAAATGCTTTATTTGTGAAATTTGTGATGCTATTGCTTTATTTGTA
ACCATTATAAGCTGCAATAAACAAGTTAACAACAACAATTGCATTCATTTTATGTTTCAGGTTCAGGGGG
AGATGTGGGAGGTTTTTTAAAGCAAGTAAAACCTCTACAAATGTGGTAAAATCGATAAGGATCTTCCTAG
AGCATGGCTACGTAGATAAGTAGCATGGCGGGTTAATCATTAACTACAAGGAACCCCTAGTGATGGAGTT
GGCCACTCCCTCTCTGCGCGCTCGCTCGCTCACTGAGGCCGGGCGACCAAAGGTCGCCCGACGCCCGGGC
TTTGCCCGGGCGGCCTCAGTGAGCGAGCGAGCGCGCAGCTGCATTAATGAATCGGCCAACGCGCGGGGAG
AGGCGGTTTGCGTATTGGGCGCTCTTCCGCTTCCTCGCTCACTGACTCGCTGCGCTCGGTCGTTCGGCTG
CGGCGAGCGGTATCAGCTCACTCAAAGGCGGTAATACGGTTATCCACAGAATCAGGGGATAACGCAGGAA
AGAACATGTGAGCAAAAGGCCAGCAAAAGGCCAGGAACCGTAAAAAGGCCGCGTTGCTGGCGTTTTTCCA
TAGGCTCCGCCCCCCTGACGAGCATCACAAAAATCGACGCTCAAGTCAGAGGTGGCGAAACCCGACAGGA
CTATAAAGATACCAGGCGTTTCCCCCTGGAAGCTCCCTCGTGCGCTCTCCTGTTCCGACCCTGCCGCTTA
CCGGATACCTGTCCGCCTTTCTCCCTTCGGGAAGCGTGGCGCTTTCTCATAGCTCACGCTGTAGGTATCT
CAGTTCGGTGTAGGTCGTTCGCTCCAAGCTGGGCTGTGTGCACGAACCCCCCGTTCAGCCCGACCGCTGC
GCCTTATCCGGTAACTATCGTCTTGAGTCCAACCCGGTAAGACACGACTTATCGCCACTGGCAGCAGCCA
CTGGTAACAGGATTAGCAGAGCGAGGTATGTAGGCGGTGCTACAGAGTTCTTGAAGTGGTGGCCTAACTA
CGGCTACACTAGAAGAACAGTATTTGGTATCTGCGCTCTGCTGAAGCCAGTTACCTTCGGAAAAAGAGTT
GGTAGCTCTTGATCCGGCAAACAAACCACCGCTGGTAGCGGTGGTTTTTTTGTTTGCAAGCAGCAGATTA
CGCGCAGAAAAAAAGGATCTCAAGAAGATCCTTTGATCTTTTCTACGGGGTCTGACGCTCAGTGGAACGA
AAACTCACGTTAAGGGATTTTGGTCATGAGATTATCAAAAAGGATCTTCACCTAGATCCTTTTAAATTAA
AAATGAAGTTTTAAATCAATCTAAAGTATATATGAGTAAACTTGGTCTGACAGTTACCAATGCTTAATCA
GTGAGGCACCTATCTCAGCGATCTGTCTATTTCGTTCATCCATAGTTGCCTGACTCCCCGTCGTGTAGAT
AACTACGATACGGGAGGGCTTACCATCTGGCCCCAGTGCTGCAATGATACCGCGAGACCCACGCTCACCG
GCTCCAGATTTATCAGCAATAAACCAGCCAGCCGGAAGGGCCGAGCGCAGAAGTGGTCCTGCAACTTTAT
CCGCCTCCATCCAGTCTATTAATTGTTGCCGGGAAGCTAGAGTAAGTAGTTCGCCAGTTAATAGTTTGCG
CAACGTTGTTGCCATTGCTACAGGCATCGTGGTGTCACGCTCGTCGTTTGGTATGGCTTCATTCAGCTCC
GGTTCCCAACGATCAAGGCGAGTTACATGATCCCCCATGTTGTGCAAAAAAGCGGTTAGCTCCTTCGGTC
CTCCGATCGTTGTCAGAAGTAAGTTGGCCGCAGTGTTATCACTCATGGTTATGGCAGCACTGCATAATTC
TCTTACTGTCATGCCATCCGTAAGATGCTTTTCTGTGACTGGTGAGTACTCAACCAAGTCATTCTGAGAA
TAGTGTATGCGGCGACCGAGTTGCTCTTGCCCGGCGTCAATACGGGATAATACCGCGCCACATAGCAGAA
CTTTAAAAGTGCTCATCATTGGAAAACGTTCTTCGGGGCGAAAACTCTCAAGGATCTTACCGCTGTTGAG
ATCCAGTTCGATGTAACCCACTCGTGCACCCAACTGATCTTCAGCATCTTTTACTTTCACCAGCGTTTCT
GGGTGAGCAAAAACAGGAAGGCAAAATGCCGCAAAAAAGGGAATAAGGGCGACACGGAAATGTTGAATAC
TCATACTCTTCCTTTTTCAATATTATTGAAGCATTTATCAGGGTTATTGTCTCATGAGCGGATACATATT
TGAATGTATTTAGAAAAATAAACAAATAGGGGTTCCGCGCACATTTCC
